Addgene plasmid #35530: pQCXIP-Rx3(A6)-mEGFP
Depositing lab: Robert Cohen. Depositing organization: Colorado State University, Fort Collins. Publication: Polyubiquitin-sensor proteins reveal localization and linkage-type dependence of cellular ubiquitin signaling. Sims JJ, Scavone F, Cooper EM, Kane LA, Youle RJ, Boeke JD, Cohen RE. Nat Methods. 2012 Feb 5. doi: 10.1038/nmeth.1888. PubMed 22306808.
Backbone
  Vector backbone: pQCXIX
  Backbone manufacturer: clontech
  Backbone size w/o insert (bp): 6300
  Modifications to backbone: puro marker at MCS2
  Vector type: Mammalian Expression, Retroviral
  Selectable markers: Puromycin
Growth in bacteria
  Bacterial resistance: Ampicillin, 100 μg/mL
  Growth temperature: 37°C
  Growth strain: DH5alpha
  Copy number: Unknown
Gene/Insert
  Gene/Insert name: Rx3(A6)mEGFP
  Species: Synthetic
  Insert size (bp): 972
  Promoter: CMV
  Tag / fusion protein: mEGFP (C terminal on insert)
  Cloning method: Restriction Enzyme; 5′ cloning site Not1 (not destroyed); 3′ cloning site EcoR1 (not destroyed)
  Sequencing primers: 5′ CMV Forward
Terms and licenses: Academic/Nonprofit Terms; Industry Terms: Not Available to Industry
How to cite: pQCXIP-Rx3(A6)-mEGFP was a gift from Robert Cohen (Addgene plasmid # 35530 ; http://n2t.net/addgene:35530 ; RRID:Addgene_35530)
