[The description below was written by a language model from this plasmid's Addgene catalogue record and pLannotate feature annotations shown in this document.]
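Description:
pQCXIP-Rx3(A6)-mEGFP is a self-inactivating gammaretroviral vector for mammalian expression, built on the Clontech pQCXIX backbone with a puromycin resistance gene placed in the second cloning site. In bacteria it is maintained through a high-copy ColE1/pUC-type origin and selected with ampicillin (AmpR, β-lactamase). The viral portion begins with a hybrid 5′ end in which the CMV enhancer/promoter is fused to a truncated Moloney murine sarcoma virus LTR, which drives production of the genomic RNA in packaging cells. This is followed by the Ψ packaging signal and a truncated gag segment lacking its start codon. The 3′ LTR carries a U3 deletion, so after reverse transcription and integration the LTR promoter activity is lost and expression depends on the internal promoter.

That internal CMV immediate-early enhancer/promoter drives a bicistronic transcript. The first cistron is the synthetic 972 bp insert Rx3(A6)-mEGFP, cloned between NotI and EcoRI. The feature table identifies a segment derived from human UIMC1 (RAP80), a ubiquitin-binding protein that specifically recognises Lys63-linked ubiquitin. This segment is fused at its C terminus to mEGFP, the monomeric A206K variant of enhanced GFP. The record does not spell out what the "x3" and "A6" designations mean in terms of protein design. An EMCV IRES then allows translation of puromycin N-acetyltransferase from the same mRNA, linking drug resistance to sensor expression and enabling selection of stably transduced cells. According to the associated publication title, the construct belongs to a set of fluorescent polyubiquitin-sensor proteins used to visualise the localisation and linkage-type dependence of ubiquitin signalling in cells.
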