Features (pLannotate 1.2.2; 21 found; start..end, strand, type, name):
    310..513     +  promoter       CMV promoter: human cytomegalovirus (CMV) immediate early promoter
    514..689     +  LTR            5' LTR (truncated): truncated long terminal repeat from Moloney murine sarcoma virus
    811..1085    +  misc_feature   MESV Ψ (fragment): packaging signal of murine embryonic stem cell virus
   1152..1568    +  CDS            gag (truncated): truncated Moloney murine leukemia virus (MMLV) gag gene lacking the start codon
   1605..1908    +  enhancer       CMV enhancer: human cytomegalovirus immediate early enhancer
   1981..1998    -  promoter       CMV promoter (fragment): human cytomegalovirus (CMV) immediate early promoter
   2061..2112    +  promoter       CMVd2 promoter: truncated human cytomegalovirus (CMV) immediate early promoter that yields moderately reduced expression relative to the full-length promoter
   2269..2481    +  CDS            UIMC1 (fragment): UIMC1_HUMAN - Also known as RAP80, RXRIP110. Experimental evidence at protein level: Swiss-Prot protein existence level 1. Ubiquitin-binding protein (PubMed:24627472). Specifically recognizes and binds 'Lys-63'-linked ubiquitin (PubMed:19328070, Ref.38). Plays a central role in the BRCA1-A complex by specifically binding 'Lys-63'-linked ubiquitinated histones H2A and H2AX at DNA lesions sites, leading to target the BRCA1-BARD1 heterodimer to sites of DNA damage at double-strand breaks (DSBs). The BRCA1-A complex also possesses deubiquitinase activity that specifically removes 'Lys-63'- linked
   2503..3222    +  CDS            mEGFP: enhanced GFP with monomerizing A206K mutation (Zacharias et al., 2002) mammalian codon-optimized
   3231..3803    +  misc_feature   IRES: internal ribosome entry site (IRES) of the encephalomyocarditis virus (EMCV)
   3818..4417    +  CDS            PuroR: puromycin N-acetyltransferase; pac from Streptomyces alboniger; confers resistance to puromycin
   4418..4490    +  CDS            env (fragment): murine leukemia virus gPr80 envelope polyprotein precursor; env; proteolytically cleaved into gp70SU and p15TM subunits
   4532..4957    +  LTR            3' LTR (ΔU3): self-inactivating 3' long terminal repeat (LTR) from Moloney murine leukemia virus
   5026..5066    +  CDS            rop (fragment): Rop protein, which maintains plasmids at low copy number; rop
   5168..5206    +  misc_feature   bom (fragment): basis of mobility region from pBR322
   5223..5552    +  promoter       SV40 promoter: SV40 enhancer and early promoter
   5558..5659    +  misc_feature   bom (fragment): basis of mobility region from pBR322
   5845..6433    -  rep_origin     ori: high-copy-number ColE1/pMB1/pBR322/pUC origin of replication
   6604..7464    -  CDS            AmpR: β-lactamase; bla; confers resistance to ampicillin, carbenicillin, and related antibiotics
   7465..7569    -  promoter       AmpR promoter: bla
   7755..309     +  enhancer       CMV enhancer (across the origin): human cytomegalovirus immediate early enhancer
>Addgene plasmid #35530 | pQCXIP-Rx3(A6)-mEGFP | depositor full sequence | sequence record 43461 | pQCXIP-Rx3(A6)-mEGFP sequence 7826 bps
TCCGCGTTACATAACTTACGGTAAATGGCCCGCCTGGCTGACCGCCCAACGACCCCCGCCCATTGACGTC
AATAATGACGTATGTTCCCATAGTAACGCCAATAGGGACTTTCCATTGACGTCAATGGGTGGAGTATTTA
CGGTAAACTGCCCACTTGGCAGTACATCAAGTGTATCATATGCCAAGTACGCCCCCTATTGACGTCAATG
ACGGTAAATGGCCCGCTCTGGCATTATGCCCAGTACATGACCTTATGGGACTTTCCTACTTGGCAGTACA
TCTACGTATTAGTCATCGCTATTACCATGGTGATGCGGTTTTGGCAGTACATCAATGGGCGTGGATAGCG
GTTTGACTCACGGGGATTTCCAAGTCTCCACCCCATTGACGTCAATGGGAGTTTGTTTTGGCACCAAAAT
CAACGGGACTTTCCAAAATGTCGTAACAACTCCGCCCCATTGACGCAAATGGGCGGTAGGCGTGTACGGT
GGGAGGTCTATATAAGCAGAGCTCAATAAAAGAGCCCACAACCCCTCACTCGGCGCGCCAGTCTTCCGAT
AGACTGCGTCGCCCGGGTACCCGTATTCCCAATAAAGCCTCTTGCTGTTTGCATCCGAATCGTGGTCTCG
CTGTTCCTTGGGAGGGTCTCCTCTGAGTGATTGACTACCCACGACGGGGGTCTTTCATTTGGGGGCTCGT
CCGGGATTTGGAGACCCCTGCCCAGGGACCACCGACCCACCACCGGGAGGTAAGCTGGCCAGCAACTTAT
CTGTGTCTGTCCGATTGTCTAGTGTCTATGTTTGATGTTATGCGCCTGCGTCTGTACTAGTTAGCTAACT
AGCTCTGTATCTGGCGGACCCGTGGTGGAACTGACGAGTTCTGAACACCCGGCCGCAACCCTGGGAGACG
TCCCAGGGACTTTGGGGGCCGTTTTTGTGGCCCGACCTGAGGAAGGGAGTCGATGTGGAATCCGACCCCG
TCAGGATATGTGGTTCTGGTAGGAGACGAGAACCTAAAACAGTTCCCGCCTCCGTCTGAATTTTTGCTTT
CGGTTTGGAACCGAAGCCGCGCGTCTTGTCTGCTGCAGCGCTGCAGCATCGTTCTGTGTTGTCTCTGTCT
GACTGTGTTTCTGTATTTGTCTGAAAATTAGGGCCAGACTGTTACCACTCCCTTAAGTTTGACCTTAGGT
CACTGGAAAGATGTCGAGCGGATCGCTCACAACCAGTCGGTAGATGTCAAGAAGAGACGTTGGGTTACCT
TCTGCTCTGCAGAATGGCCAACCTTTAACGTCGGATGGCCGCGAGACGGCACCTTTAACCGAGACCTCAT
CACCCAGGTTAAGATCAAGGTCTTTTCACCTGGCCCGCATGGACACCCAGACCAGGTCCCCTACATCGTG
ACCTGGGAAGCCTTGGCTTTTGACCCCCCTCCCTGGGTCAAGCCCTTTGTACACCCTAAGCCTCCGCCTC
CTCTTCCTCCATCCGCCCCGTCTCTCCCCCTTGAACCTCCTCGTTCGACCCCGCCTCGATCCTCCCTTTA
TCCAGCCCTCACTCCTTCTCTAGGCGCCGGAATTGAAGATCTGGGGGATCGATCCTCTAGAGTCCGTTAC
ATAACTTACGGTAAATGGCCCGCCTGGCTGACCGCCCAACGACCCCCGCCCATTGACGTCAATAATGACG
TATGTTCCCATAGTAACGCCAATAGGGACTTTCCATTGACGTCAATGGGTGGAGTATTTACGGTAAACTG
CCCACTTGGCAGTACATCAAGTGTATCATATGCCAAGTACGCCCCCTATTGACGTCAATGACGGTAAATG
GCCCGCCTGGCATTATGCCCAGTACATGACCTTATGGGACTTTCCTACTTGGCAGTACATCTACGTATTA
GTCATCGCTATTACCATGGTGATGCGGTTTTGGCAGTACATCAATGGGCGTGAATAGCGGTTTGACTCAC
GGGGATTTCCAAGTCTCCACCCCATTGACGTCAATGGGAGTTTGTTTTGGCACCAAAATCAACGGGACTT
TCCAAAATGTCGTAACAACTCCGCCCCATTGACGCAAATGGGCGGTAGGCGTGTACGGTGGGAGGTCTAT
ATAAGCAGAGCTCGTTTAGTGAACCGTCAGATCGCCTGGAGACGCCATCCACGCTGTTTTGACCTCCATA
GAAGACACCGGGACCGATCCAGCCTCCGCGGCCGGGAACGGTGCATTGGAACGGACCTGCAGGAATTGAT
CCGCGGCCGCGCCGCCACCATGGAGGGCAGCCATATGACCGAGGAGGAGCAATTCGCACTCGCACTGAAG
ATGAGCGAGCAAGAGGCGGCTGCCGCTGCTGCCGCAGAAGAGGAAGAAGAACAGTTTGCTCTGGCTCTCA
AAATGAGTGAACAGGAAGCTGCCGCAGCGGCGGCTGCCGAGGAGGAAGAAGAGCTCTTGAGGAAAGCCAT
TGCAGAAAGTCTGAATAGTTGCCGGCCTTCTGGGGATCCACCGGTCGCCACCATGGTGAGCAAGGGCGAG
GAGCTGTTCACCGGGGTGGTGCCCATCCTGGTCGAGCTGGACGGCGACGTAAACGGCCACAAGTTCAGCG
TGTCCGGCGAGGGCGAGGGCGATGCCACCTACGGCAAGCTGACCCTGAAGTTCATCTGCACCACCGGCAA
GCTGCCCGTGCCCTGGCCCACCCTCGTGACCACCCTGACCTACGGCGTGCAGTGCTTCAGCCGCTACCCC
GACCACATGAAGCAGCACGACTTCTTCAAGTCCGCCATGCCCGAAGGCTACGTCCAGGAGCGCACCATCT
TCTTCAAGGACGACGGCAACTACAAGACCCGCGCCGAGGTGAAGTTCGAGGGCGACACCCTGGTGAACCG
CATCGAGCTGAAGGGCATCGACTTCAAGGAGGACGGCAACATCCTGGGGCACAAGCTGGAGTACAACTAC
AACAGCCACAACGTCTATATCATGGCCGACAAGCAGAAGAACGGCATCAAGGTGAACTTCAAGATCCGCC
ACAACATCGAGGACGGCAGCGTGCAGCTCGCCGACCACTACCAGCAGAACACCCCCATCGGCGACGGCCC
CGTGCTGCTGCCCGACAACCACTACCTGAGCACCCAGTCCAAGGTGAGCAAAGACCCCAACGAGAAGCGC
GATCACATGGTCCTGCTGGAGTTCGTGACCGCCGCCGGGATCACTCTCGGCANGGACGAGCTGTACAAGT
AAGAATTCCGCCCCTCTCCCTCCCCCCCCCCTAACGTTACTGGCCGAAGCCGCTTGGAATAAGGCCGGTG
TGCGTTTGTCTATATGTTATTTTCCACCATATTGCCGTCTTTTGGCAATGTGAGGGCCCGGAAACCTGGC
CCTGTCTTCTTGACGAGCATTCCTAGGGGTCTTTCCCCTCTCGCCAAAGGAATGCAAGGTCTGTTGAATG
TCGTGAAGGAAGCAGTTCCTCTGGAAGCTTCTTGAAGACAAACAACGTCTGTAGCGACCCTTTGCAGGCA
GCGGAACCCCCCACCTGGCGACAGGTGCCTCTGCGGCCAAAAGCCACGTGTATAAGATACACCTGCAAAG
GCGGCACAACCCCAGTGCCACGTTGTGAGTTGGATAGTTGTGGAAAGAGTCAAATGGCTCTCCTCAAGCG
TATTCAACAAGGGGCTGAAGGATGCCCAGAAGGTACCCCATTGTATGGGATCTGATCTGGGGCCTCGGTG
CACATGCTTTACATGTGTTTAGTCGAGGTTAAAAAACGTCTAGGCCCCCCGAACCACGGGGACGTGGTTT
TCCTTTGAAAAACACGATGATAAGCTTGATCACGCGTATGACCGAGTACAAGCCCACGGTGCGCCTCGCC
ACCCGCGACGACGTCCCCAGGGCCGTACGCACCCTCGCCGCCGCGTTCGCCGACTACCCCGCCACGCGCC
ACACCGTCGATCCGGACCGCCACATCGAGCGGGTCACCGAGCTGCAAGAACTCTTCCTCACGCGCGTCGG
GCTCGACATCGGCAAGGTGTGGGTCGCGGACGACGGCGCCGCGGTGGCGGTCTGGACCACGCCGGAGAGC
GTCGAAGCGGGGGCGGTGTTCGCCGAGATCGGCCCGCGCATGGCCGAGTTGAGCGGTTCCCGGCTGGCCG
CGCAGCAACAGATGGAAGGCCTCCTGGCGCCGCACCGGCCCAAGGAGCCCGCGTGGTTCCTGGCCACCGT
CGGCGTCTCGCCCGACCACCAGGGCAAGGGTCTGGGCAGCGCCGTCGTGCTCCCCGGAGTGGAGGCGGCC
GAGCGCGCCGGGGTGCCCGCCTTCCTGGAGACCTCCGCGCCCCGCAACCTCCCCTTCTACGAGCGGCTCG
GCTTCACCGTCACCGCCGACGTCGAGGTGCCCGAAGGACCGCGCACCTGGTGCATGACCCGCAAGCCCGG
TGCCTGAGATATCAGTGGTCCAGGCTCTAGTTTTGACTCAACAATATCACCAGCTGAAGCCTATAGAGTA
CGAGCCATAGATAAAATAAAAGATTTTATTTAGTCTCCAGAAAAAGGGGGGAATGAAAGACCCCACCTGT
AGGTTTGGCAAGCTAGCTTAAGTAACGCCATTTTGCAAGGCATGGAAAAATACATAACTGAGAATAGAGA
AGTTCAGATCAAGGTCAGGAACAGATGGAACAGGGTCGACCCTAGAGAACCATCAGATGTTTCCAGGGTG
CCCCAAGGACCTGAAATGACCCTGTGCCTTATTTGAACTAACCAATCAGTTCGCTTCTCGCTTCTGTTCG
CGCGCTTCTGCTCCCCGAGCTCAATAAAAGAGCCCACAACCCCTCACTCGGGGCGCCAGTCCTCCGATTG
ACTGAGTCGCCCGGGTACCCGTGTATCCAATAAACCCTCTTGCAGTTGCATCCGACTTGTGGTCTCGCTG
TTCCTTGGGAGGGTCTCCTCTGAGTGATTGACTACCCGTCAGCGGGGGTCTTTCATTTGGGGGCTCGTCC
GGGATCGGGAGACCCCTGCCCAGGGACCACCGACCCACCACCGGGAGGTAAGCTGGCTGCCTCGCGCGTT
TCGGTGATGACGGTGAAAACCTCTGACACATGCAGCTCCCGGAGACGGTCACAGCTTGTCTGTAAGCGGA
TGCCGGGAGCAGACAAGCCCGTCAGGGCGCGTCAGCGGGTGTTGGCGGGTGTCGGGGCGCAGCCATGACC
CAGTCACGTAGCGATAGCGGAGTGTAGATCCGGCTGTGGAATGTGTGTCAGTTAGGGTGTGGAAAGTCCC
CAGGCTCCCCAGCAGGCAGAAGTATGCAAAGCATGCATCTCAATTAGTCAGCAACCAGGTGTGGAAAGTC
CCCAGGCTCCCCAGCAGGCAGAAGTATGCAAAGCATGCATCTCAATTAGTCAGCAACCATAGTCCCGCCC
CTAACTCCGCCCATCCCGCCCCTAACTCCGCCCAGTTCCGCCCATTCTCCGCCCCATGGCTGACTAATTT
TTTTTATTTATGCAGAGGCCGAGGCCGCCTCGGCCTCTGAGCTATTCCAGAAGTAGTGAGGAGGCTTTTT
TGGAGGCCTAGGCTTTTGCAAAAAGCTTACTGGCTTAACTATGCGGCATCAGAGCAGATTGTACTGAGAG
TGCACCATATGCGGTGTGAAATACCGCACAGATGCGTAAGGAGAAAATACCGCATCAGGCGCTCTTCCGC
TTCCTCGCTCACTGACTCGCTGCGCTCGGTCGTTCGGCTGCGGCGAGCGGTATCAGCTCACTCAAAGGCG
GTAATACGGTTATCCACAGAATCAGGGGATAACGCAGGAAAGAACATGTGAGCAAAAGGCCAGCAAAAGG
CCAGGAACCGTAAAAAGGCCGCGTTGCTGGCGTTTTTCCATAGGCTCCGCCCCCCTGACGAGCATCACAA
AAATCGACGCTCAAGTCAGAGGTGGCGAAACCCGACAGGACTATAAAGATACCAGGCGTTTCCCCCTGGA
AGCTCCCTCGTGCGCTCTCCTGTTCCGACCCTGCCGCTTACCGGATACCTGTCCGCCTTTCTCCCTTCGG
GAAGCGTGGCGCTTTCTCATAGCTCACGCTGTAGGTATCTCAGTTCGGTGTAGGTCGTTCGCTCCAAGCT
GGGCTGTGTGCACGAACCCCCCGTTCAGCCCGACCGCTGCGCCTTATCCGGTAACTATCGTCTTGAGTCC
AACCCGGTAAGACACGACTTATCGCCACTGGCAGCAGCCACTGGTAACAGGATTAGCAGAGCGAGGTATG
TAGGCGGTGCTACAGAGTTCTTGAAGTGGTGGCCTAACTACGGCTACACTAGAAGGACAGTATTTGGTAT
CTGCGCTCTGCTGAAGCCAGTTACCTTCGGAAAAAGAGTTGGTAGCTCTTGATCCGGCAAACAAACCACC
GCTGGTAGCGGTGGTTTTTTTGTTTGCAAGCAGCAGATTACGCGCAGAAAAAAAGGATCTCAAGAAGATC
CTTTGATCTTTTCTACGGGGTCTGACGCTCAGTGGAACGAAAACTCACGTTAAGGGATTTTGGTCATGAG
ATTATCAAAAAGGATCTTCACCTAGATCCTTTTAAATTAAAAATGAAGTTTTAAATCAATCTAAAGTATA
TATGAGTAAACTTGGTCTGACAGTTACCAATGCTTAATCAGTGAGGCACCTATCTCAGCGATCTGTCTAT
TTCGTTCATCCATAGTTGCCTGACTCCCCGTCGTGTAGATAACTACGATACGGGAGGGCTTACCATCTGG
CCCCAGTGCTGCAATGATACCGCGAGACCCACGCTCACCGGCTCCAGATTTATCAGCAATAAACCAGCCA
GCCGGAAGGGCCGAGCGCAGAAGTGGTCCTGCAACTTTATCCGCCTCCATCCAGTCTATTAATTGTTGCC
GGGAAGCTAGAGTAAGTAGTTCGCCAGTTAATAGTTTGCGCAACGTTGTTGCCATTGCTGCAGGCATCGT
GGTGTCACGCTCGTCGTTTGGTATGGCTTCATTCAGCTCCGGTTCCCAACGATCAAGGCGAGTTACATGA
TCCCCCATGTTGTGCAAAAAAGCGGTTAGCTCCTTCGGTCCTCCGATCGTTGTCAGAAGTAAGTTGGCCG
CAGTGTTATCACTCATGGTTATGGCAGCACTGCATAATTCTCTTACTGTCATGCCATCCGTAAGATGCTT
TTCTGTGACTGGTGAGTACTCAACCAAGTCATTCTGAGAATAGTGTATGCGGCGACCGAGTTGCTCTTGC
CCGGCGTCAACACGGGATAATACCGCGCCACATAGCAGAACTTTAAAAGTGCTCATCATTGGAAAACGTT
CTTCGGGGCGAAAACTCTCAAGGATCTTACCGCTGTTGAGATCCAGTTCGATGTAACCCACTCGTGCACC
CAACTGATCTTCAGCATCTTTTACTTTCACCAGCGTTTCTGGGTGAGCAAAAACAGGAAGGCAAAATGCC
GCAAAAAAGGGAATAAGGGCGACACGGAAATGTTGAATACTCATACTCTTCCTTTTTCAATATTATTGAA
GCATTTATCAGGGTTATTGTCTCATGAGCGGATACATATTTGAATGTATTTAGAAAAATAAACAAATAGG
GGTTCCGCGCACATTTCCCCGAAAAGTGCCACCTGACGTCTAAGAAACCATTATTATCATGACATTAACC
TATAAAAATAGGCGTATCACGAGGCCCTTTCGTCTTCAAGAATTAGCTTGGCCATTGCATACGTTGTATC
CATATCATAATATGTACATTTATATTGGCTCATGTCCAACATTACCGCCATGTTGACATTGATTATTGAC
TAGTTATTAATAGTAATCAATTACGGGGTCATTAGTTCATAGCCCATATATGGAGT
