>Addgene plasmid #35530 | pQCXIP-Rx3(A6)-mEGFP | addgene partial sequence | sequence record 45485 | EGFP-N 5'-CGTCGCCGTCCAGCTCGACCAG-3'
TGGTGGCGACCGGTGGATCCCCAGAAGGCCGGCAACTATTCAGACTTTCTGCAATGGCTTTCCTCAAGAG
CTCTTCTTCCTCCTCGGCAGCCGCCGCTGCGGCAGCTTCCTGTTCACTCATTTTGAGAGCCAGAGCAAAC
TGTTCTTCTTCCTCTTCTGCGGCAGCAGCGGCAGCCGCCTCTTGCTCGCTCATCTTCAGTGCGAGTGCGA
ATTGCTCCTCCTCGGTCATATGGCTGCCCTCCATGGTGGCGGCGCGGCCGCGGATCAATTCCTGCAGGTC
CGTTCCAATGCACCGTTCCCGGCCGCGGAGGCTGGATCGGTCCCGGTGTCTTCTATGGAGGTCAAAACAG
CGTGGATGGCGTCTCCAGGCGATCTGACGGTTCACTAAACGAGCTCTGCTTATATAGACCTCCCACCGTA
CACGCCTACCGCCCATTTGCGTCAATGGGGCGGAGTTGTTACGACATTTTGGAAAGTCCCGTTGATTTTG
GTGCCAAAACAAACTCCCATTGACGTCAATGGGGTGGAGACTTGGAAATCCCCGTGAGTCAAACCGCTAT
CCACGCCCATTGATGTACTGCCAAAACCGCATCACCATGGTAATAGCGATGACTAATACGTAGATGTACT
GCCAAGTAGGAAAGTCCCATAAGGTCATGTACTGGGCATAATGCCAGGCGGGCCATTTACCGTCATTGAC
GTCAATAGGGGGCGTACTTGGCATATGATACACTTGATGTACTGCCAAGTGGGCAGTTTACCGTAAATAC
TCCACCCATTGACGTCAATGGAAAGTCCCTATTGGCGTTACTATGGGAACATACGTCATTATTGAC
